Addgene plasmid #120975: C51m
Purpose: MoClo golden gate assembly CD part for sfYFP (superfolder YFP; variant of https://www.fpbase.org/protein/yfp/ - Please see Supplemental Documents for annotated Genbank file
Depositing lab: Richard Murray. Depositing organization: California Institute of Technology.
Backbone
  Vector backbone: DVA
  Backbone size w/o insert (bp): 2100
  Vector type: Synthetic Biology
Growth in bacteria
  Bacterial resistance: Ampicillin, 100 μg/mL
  Growth temperature: 37°C
  Growth strain: JM109
  Copy number: High Copy
Gene/Insert
  Gene/Insert name: sfYFP (has BbsI site)
  Species: Synthetic
  Insert size (bp): 725
  Cloning method: Gibson Cloning
  Sequencing primers: 5′ AAATAGGCGTATCACGAGGCA; 3′ TTACCGCCTTTGAGTGAGCTG
Terms and licenses: Academic/Nonprofit Terms; Industry Terms: Not Available to Industry
How to cite: C51m was a gift from Richard Murray (Addgene plasmid # 120975 ; http://n2t.net/addgene:120975 ; RRID:Addgene_120975)
