[The description below was written by a language model from this plasmid's Addgene catalogue record and pLannotate feature annotations shown in this document.]
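Description:
C51m is a basic part plasmid for MoClo Golden Gate assembly, built on the DVA destination vector backbone (about 2.1 kb) and classed as a synthetic biology vector. It is maintained in E. coli as a high-copy plasmid through a ColE1/pUC-type origin of replication and is selected with ampicillin via a β-lactamase gene driven by its native bla promoter. The full sequenced record is roughly 2.8 kb, consistent with the backbone plus a 725 bp insert.

The payload is a synthetic coding sequence for sfYFP, a superfolder variant of yellow fluorescent protein, stored as a "CD" part, meaning it occupies the coding-sequence position defined by the C and D fusion sites in the MoClo hierarchy. The automated annotation labels this open reading frame as superfolder GFP, which reflects the close sequence similarity between the superfolder GFP scaffold and its yellow-shifted derivative rather than a different insert. The coding region is flanked by BioBrick prefix and suffix sequences, and a putative bacterial transcription terminator sits upstream in the backbone, helping to insulate the part from read-through. No promoter, ribosome binding site or terminator dedicated to the reporter is annotated, as expected for a part plasmid: the sfYFP sequence is not meant to be expressed from this plasmid. It is instead released by a type IIS restriction enzyme and joined with promoter, RBS and terminator parts into a transcription unit. The record notes that the insert contains an internal BbsI site, which matters when later assembly levels rely on that enzyme. The insert was placed in the backbone by Gibson cloning. Its typical use is as a yellow fluorescent reporter module for building synthetic gene circuits.
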