Features (pLannotate 1.2.2; 7 found; start..end, strand, type, name):
     57..100     -  terminator     bacterial terminator: putative bacterial transcription terminator
    103..124     +  misc_feature   BioBrick prefix: BioBrick prefix for parts that do not start with "ATG"
    140..853     +  CDS            superfolder GFP: GFP variant that folds robustly even when fused to poorly folded proteins (Pédelacq et al., 2006)
    871..891     +  misc_feature   BioBrick suffix: universal suffix for all parts
   1068..1656    -  rep_origin     ori: high-copy-number ColE1/pMB1/pBR322/pUC origin of replication
   1827..2687    -  CDS            AmpR: β-lactamase; bla; confers resistance to ampicillin, carbenicillin, and related antibiotics
   2688..2792    -  promoter       AmpR promoter: bla
>Addgene plasmid #120975 | C51m | addgene full sequence | sequence record 236029 | Addgene NGS Result
AGAAACCATTATTATCATGACATTAACCTATAAAAATAGGCGTATCACGAGGCAGAATTTCAGATAAAAA
AAATCCTTAGCTTTCGCTAAGGATGATTTCTGGAATTCGCGGCCGCTTCTAGAGACTAGTGGGTCTCAAA
TGCGTAAAGGCGAAGAGCTGTTCACTGGTGTCGTCCCTATTCTGGTGGAACTGGATGGTGATGTCAACGG
TCATAAGTTTTCCGTGCGTGGCGAGGGTGAAGGTGACGCAACTAATGGTAAACTGACGCTGAAGTTCATC
TGTACTACTGGTAAACTGCCGGTACCTTGGCCGACTCTGGTAACGACGCTGACTTATGGTGTTCAGTGCT
TTGCTCGTTATCCGGACCATATGAAGCAGCATGACTTCTTCAAGTCCGCCATGCCGGAAGGCTATGTGCA
GGAACGCACGATTTCCTTTAAGGATGACGGCACGTACAAAACGCGTGCGGAAGTGAAATTTGAAGGCGAT
ACCCTGGTAAACCGCATTGAGCTGAAAGGCATTGACTTTAAAGAAGACGGCAATATCCTGGGCCATAAGC
TGGAATACAATTTTAACAGCCACAATGTTTACATCACCGCCGATAAACAAAAAAATGGCATTAAAGCGAA
TTTTAAAATTCGCCACAACGTGGAGGATGGCAGCGTGCAGCTGGCTGATCACTACCAGCAAAACACTCCA
ATCGGTGATGGTCCTGTTCTGCTGCCAGACAATCACTATCTGAGCTACCAAAGCGTTCTGTCTAAAGATC
CGAACGAGAAACGCGATCATATGGTTCTGCTGGAGTTCGTAACCGCAGCGGGCATCACGCATGGTATGGA
TGAACTGTACAAATAATGAAGGTAGAGACCTACTAGTAGCGGCCGCTGCAGGCTTCCTCGCTCACTGACT
CGCTGCGCTCGGTCGTTCGGCTGCGGCGAGCGGTATCAGCTCACTCAAAGGCGGTAATACGGTTATCCAC
AGAATCAGGGGATAACGCAGGAAAGAACATGTGAGCAAAAGGCCAGCAAAAGGCCAGGAACCGTAAAAAG
GCCGCGTTGCTGGCGTTTTTCCACAGGCTCCGCCCCCCTGACGAGCATCACAAAAATCGACGCTCAAGTC
AGAGGTGGCGAAACCCGACAGGACTATAAAGATACCAGGCGTTTCCCCCTGGAAGCTCCCTCGTGCGCTC
TCCTGTTCCGACCCTGCCGCTTACCGGATACCTGTCCGCCTTTCTCCCTTCGGGAAGCGTGGCGCTTTCT
CATAGCTCACGCTGTAGGTATCTCAGTTCGGTGTAGGTCGTTCGCTCCAAGCTGGGCTGTGTGCACGAAC
CCCCCGTTCAGCCCGACCGCTGCGCCTTATCCGGTAACTATCGTCTTGAGTCCAACCCGGTAAGACACGA
CTTATCGCCACTGGCAGCAGCCACTGGTAACAGGATTAGCAGAGCGAGGTATGTAGGCGGTGCTACAGAG
TTCTTGAAGTGGTGGCCTAACTACGGCTACACTAGAAGAACAGTATTTGGTATCTGCGCTCTGCTGAAGC
CAGTTACCTTCGGAAAAAGAGTTGGTAGCTCTTGATCCGGCAAACAAACCACCGCTGGTAGCGGTGGTTT
TTTTGTTTGCAAGCAGCAGATTACGCGCAGAAAAAAAGGATCTCAAGAAGATCCTTTGATCTTTTCTACG
GGGTCTGACGCTCAGTGGAACGAAAACTCACGTTAAGGGATTTTGGTCATGAGATTATCAAAAAGGATCT
TCACCTAGATCCTTTTAAATTAAAAATGAAGTTTTAAATCAATCTAAAGTATATATGAGTAAACTTGGTC
TGACAGTTACCAATGCTTAATCAGTGAGGCACCTATCTCAGCGATCTGTCTATTTCGTTCATCCATAGTT
GCCTGACTCCCCGTCGTGTAGATAACTACGATACGGGAGGGCTTACCATCTGGCCCCAGTGCTGCAATGA
TACCGCGCGACCCACGCTCACCGGCTCCAGATTTATCAGCAATAAACCAGCCAGCCGGAAGGGCCGAGCG
CAGAAGTGGTCCTGCAACTTTATCCGCCTCCATCCAGTCTATTAATTGTTGCCGGGAAGCTAGAGTAAGT
AGTTCGCCAGTTAATAGTTTGCGCAACGTTGTTGCCATTGCTACAGGCATCGTGGTGTCACGCTCGTCGT
TTGGTATGGCTTCATTCAGCTCCGGTTCCCAACGATCAAGGCGAGTTACATGATCCCCCATGTTGTGCAA
AAAAGCGGTTAGCTCCTTCGGTCCTCCGATCGTTGTCAGAAGTAAGTTGGCCGCAGTGTTATCACTCATG
GTTATGGCAGCACTGCATAATTCTCTTACTGTCATGCCATCCGTAAGATGCTTTTCTGTGACTGGTGAGT
ACTCAACCAAGTCATTCTGAGAATAGTGTATGCGGCGACCGAGTTGCTCTTGCCCGGCGTCAATACGGGA
TAATACCGCGCCACATAGCAGAACTTTAAAAGTGCTCATCATTGGAAAACGTTCTTCGGGGCGAAAACTC
TCAAGGATCTTACCGCTGTTGAGATCCAGTTCGATGTAACCCACTCGTGCACCCAACTGATCTTCAGCAT
CTTTTACTTTCACCAGCGTTTCTGGGTGAGCAAAAACAGGAAGGCAAAATGCCGCAAAAAAGGGAATAAG
GGCGACACGGAAATGTTGAATACTCATACTCTTCCTTTTTCAATATTATTGAAGCATTTATCAGGGTTAT
TGTCTCATGAGCGGATACATATTTGAATGTATTTAGAAAAATAAACAAATAGGGGTTCCGCGCACATTTC
CCCGAAAAGTGCCACCTGACGTCTA
