>Addgene plasmid #120975 | C51m | depositor partial sequence | sequence record 230004 | insert sequence
AATGCGTAAAGGCGAAGAGCTGTTCACTGGTGTCGTCCCTATTCTGGTGGAACTGGATGGTGATGTCAAC
GGTCATAAGTTTTCCGTGCGTGGCGAGGGTGAAGGTGACGCAACTAATGGTAAACTGACGCTGAAGTTCA
TCTGTACTACTGGTAAACTGCCGGTACCTTGGCCGACTCTGGTAACGACGCTGACTTATGGTGTTCAGTG
CTTTGCTCGTTATCCGGACCATATGAAGCAGCATGACTTCTTCAAGTCCGCCATGCCGGAAGGCTATGTG
CAGGAACGCACGATTTCCTTTAAGGATGACGGCACGTACAAAACGCGTGCGGAAGTGAAATTTGAAGGCG
ATACCCTGGTAAACCGCATTGAGCTGAAAGGCATTGACTTTAAAGAAGACGGCAATATCCTGGGCCATAA
GCTGGAATACAATTTTAACAGCCACAATGTTTACATCACCGCCGATAAACAAAAAAATGGCATTAAAGCG
AATTTTAAAATTCGCCACAACGTGGAGGATGGCAGCGTGCAGCTGGCTGATCACTACCAGCAAAACACTC
CAATCGGTGATGGTCCTGTTCTGCTGCCAGACAATCACTATCTGAGCTACCAAAGCGTTCTGTCTAAAGA
TCCGAACGAGAAACGCGATCATATGGTTCTGCTGGAGTTCGTAACCGCAGCGGGCATCACGCATGGTATG
GATGAACTGTACAAATAATGAAGGT
